Addgene plasmid #178442: pFUW-TetO-CREM
Purpose: doxycycline-inducible expression of Human CREM in mammalian cells
Depositing lab: Filipe Pereira. Depositing organization: Center for Neuroscience and Cell Biology, University of Coimbra. Publication: Single-cell transcriptional profiling informs efficient reprogramming of human somatic cells to cross-presenting dendritic cells. Rosa FF, Pires CF, Kurochkin I, Halitzki E, Zahan T, Arh N, Zimmermannova O, Ferreira AG, Li H, Karlsson S, Scheding S, Pereira CF. Sci Immunol. 2022 Mar 4;7(69):eabg5539. doi: 10.1126/sciimmunol.abg5539. Epub 2022 Mar 4. PubMed 35245086.
Backbone
  Vector backbone: pFUW-TetO
  Vector type: Mammalian Expression, Lentiviral
Growth in bacteria
  Bacterial resistance: Ampicillin, 100 μg/mL
  Growth temperature: 37°C
  Growth strain: NEB Stable
  Copy number: High Copy
Gene/Insert
  Gene/Insert name: CREM
  Species: H. sapiens (human)
  Insert size (bp): 414
  GenBank ID: BC017117.1
  Entrez Gene: CREM (a.k.a. CREM-2, ICER, hCREM-2)
  Promoter: CMV
  Cloning method: Restriction Enzyme; 5′ cloning site AgeI (unknown if destroyed); 3′ cloning site BstBI (unknown if destroyed)
  Sequencing primers: 5′ TCCACGCTGTTTTGACCTCC
Terms and licenses: Academic/Nonprofit Terms; Industry Terms: Not Available to Industry
Depositor comments: Please note: Plasmid encodes human CREM isoform 2.
How to cite: pFUW-TetO-CREM was a gift from Filipe Pereira (Addgene plasmid # 178442 ; http://n2t.net/addgene:178442 ; RRID:Addgene_178442)
