[The description below was written by a language model from this plasmid's Addgene catalogue record and pLannotate feature annotations shown in this document.]
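Description:
pFUW-TetO-CREM is an HIV-1-based lentiviral transfer plasmid for doxycycline-inducible expression of human CREM (cAMP responsive element modulator) in mammalian cells. It is built on the pFUW-TetO backbone and sequenced at about 8.8 kb. In bacteria it replicates from a high-copy ColE1/pUC-type origin and is selected with ampicillin through the β-lactamase gene. An f1 origin is also present. Outside the viral genome, an SV40 promoter/EM7 promoter drives a BleoR (Sh ble) cassette with an SV40 poly(A) signal. This could confer Zeocin resistance on transfected cells or bacteria, but it would not be carried into transduced cells.

A CMV enhancer/promoter fused to a truncated 5' LTR drives viral genomic RNA, which points to Tat-independent production in packaging cells. This is followed by the Ψ packaging signal with a gag fragment, the RRE for Rev-dependent export, and the cPPT/CTS. The expression cassette has a tetracycline response element with seven tetO copies upstream of a minimal CMV promoter. The catalogue's "CMV" promoter entry therefore refers to a Tet-responsive promoter, which is active only when a tetracycline-controlled transactivator is supplied separately and doxycycline is added. No transactivator is annotated on this plasmid.

The insert is a short 414 bp CREM coding sequence placed between AgeI and BstBI sites. The depositor describes it as isoform 2, and no tag or reporter is annotated. It is followed by WPRE to enhance transcript expression, then a truncated 3' LTR and a bGH poly(A) signal. The associated publication concerns transcription factor-based reprogramming of human somatic cells to cross-presenting dendritic cells, which suggests the construct was used for inducible CREM delivery in that context.
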