Features (pLannotate 1.2.2; 32 found; start..end, strand, type, name):
     20..290     +  protein_bind   tetracycline response element: contains seven copies of the tetracycline operator tetO tetracycline repressor TetR
    301..318     +  misc_feature   MCS (fragment): pUC18/19 multiple cloning site
    323..361     +  promoter       minimal CMV promoter: human cytomegalovirus (CMV) immediate early promoter
    467..826     +  CDS            CREM (fragment): CREM_HUMAN - Experimental evidence at protein level: Swiss-Prot protein existence level 1. [Isoform 6]: May play a role in the regulation of the circadian clock: acts as a transcriptional repressor of the core circadian component PER1 by directly binding to cAMP response elements in its promoter. From Homo sapiens (Human).
    887..905     +  misc_feature   MCS (fragment): pBluescript multiple cloning site
    905..1493    +  misc_feature   WPRE: woodchuck hepatitis virus posttranscriptional regulatory element
   1430..2011    +  CDS            nef (fragment): NEF_HV1H2 - Experimental evidence at protein level: Swiss-Prot protein existence level 1. Extracellular Nef protein targets CD4(+) T-lymphocytes for apoptosis by interacting with CXCR4 surface receptors. From Human immunodeficiency virus type 1 group M subtype B (isolate HXB2) (HIV-1).
   2018..2198    +  LTR            5' LTR (truncated): truncated 5' long terminal repeat (LTR) from HIV-1
   2230..2454    +  polyA_signal   bGH poly(A) signal: bovine growth hormone polyadenylation signal
   2458..2479    +  promoter       SV40 promoter (fragment): SV40 enhancer and early promoter
   2500..2928    +  rep_origin     f1 ori (sequence partly withheld): f1 bacteriophage origin of replication; arrow indicates direction of (+) strand synthesis
   2942..3271    +  promoter       SV40 promoter: SV40 enhancer and early promoter
   3319..3366    +  promoter       EM7 promoter: synthetic bacterial promoter&nbsp
   3385..3759    +  CDS            BleoR: antibiotic-binding protein; Sh ble from Streptoalloteichus hindustanus; confers resistance to bleomycin, phleomycin, and Zeocin™
   3769..3894    +  CDS            ble (fragment): BLE_KLEPN - Experimental evidence at protein level: Swiss-Prot protein existence level 1. Binding protein with a strong affinity to the bleomycin family of antibiotics. Binds to CL990; an antimitotic-antibiotic compound. From Klebsiella pneumoniae.
   3889..4010    +  polyA_signal   SV40 poly(A) signal: SV40 polyadenylation signal
   4083..4099    -  protein_bind   lac operator: The lac repressor binds to the lac operator to inhibit transcription in E. coli. This inhibition can be relieved by adding lactose or isopropyl-β-D-thiogalactopyranoside (IPTG). lac repressor encoded by lacI
   4107..4137    -  promoter       lac promoter: promoter for the E. coli lac operon
   4152..4173    -  protein_bind   CAP binding site: CAP binding activates transcription in the presence of cAMP. E. coli catabolite activator protein
   4186..4278    -  CDS            lacI (fragment): lac repressor; lacI; The lac repressor binds to the lac operator to inhibit transcription in E. coli. This inhibition can be relieved by adding lactose or isopropyl-β-D-thiogalactopyranoside (IPTG).
   4461..5049    -  rep_origin     ori: high-copy-number ColE1/pMB1/pBR322/pUC origin of replication
   5220..6080    -  CDS            AmpR: β-lactamase; bla; confers resistance to ampicillin, carbenicillin, and related antibiotics
   6081..6185    -  promoter       AmpR promoter: bla
   6244..6296    -  misc_feature   bom (fragment): basis of mobility region from pBR322
   6451..6830    +  enhancer       CMV enhancer: human cytomegalovirus immediate early enhancer
   6831..7030    +  promoter       CMV promoter: human cytomegalovirus (CMV) immediate early promoter
   7048..7228    +  LTR            5' LTR (truncated): truncated 5' long terminal repeat (LTR) from HIV-1
   7275..7400    +  misc_feature   HIV-1 Ψ: packaging signal of human immunodeficiency virus type 1
   7384..7747    +  CDS            HIV-1 gag (fragment): gag protein from human immunodeficiency virus 1; gag
   7893..8126    +  misc_feature   RRE: The Rev response element (RRE) of HIV-1 allows for Rev-dependent mRNA export from the nucleus to the cytoplasm.
   8503..8603    +  CDS            Rev (fragment): human immunodeficiency virus 1 (HIV-1) Rev protein; rev; enhances nuclear export of unspliced and incompletely spliced viral mRNAs
   8653..8770    +  misc_feature   cPPT/CTS: central polypurine tract and central termination sequence of HIV-1
>Addgene plasmid #178442 | pFUW-TetO-CREM | addgene full sequence | sequence record 352071 | Addgene NGS Result
TAGATCTCGAGTTTACCACTCCCTATCAGTGATAGAGAAAAGTGAAAGTCGAGTTTACCACTCCCTATCA
GTGATAGAGAAAAGTGAAAGTCGAGTTTACCACTCCCTATCAGTGATAGAGAAAAGTGAAAGTCGAGTTT
ACCACTCCCTATCAGTGATAGAGAAAAGTGAAAGTCGAGTTTACCACTCCCTATCAGTGATAGAGAAAAG
TGAAAGTCGAGTTTACCACTCCCTATCAGTGATAGAGAAAAGTGAAAGTCGAGTTTACCACTCCCTATCA
GTGATAGAGAAAAGTGAAAGTCGAGCTCGGTACCCGGGTCGAGGTAGGCGTGTACGGTGGGAGGCCTATA
TAAGCAGAGCTCGTTTAGTGAACCGTCAGATCGCCTGGAGACGCCATCCACGCTGTTTTGACCTCCATAG
AAGACACCGGGACCGATCCAGCCTCCGCGGCCCCGAATTCACCGGTATGACCATGGAAACAGTTGAATCC
CAGCATGATGGAAGTATAACAGCTTCTTTGACAGAGAGCAAGTCTGCTCATGTGCAGACTCAGACTGGCC
AAAATTCAATCCCTGCTTTAGCTCAGGTAGCAGCAATTGCAGAGACAGATGAATCTGCAGAATCAGAAGG
TGTAATTGATTCTCATAAACGTAGAGAAATCCTTTCACGAAGACCCTCTTATAGGAAAATACTGAATGAA
CTGTCCTCTGATGTGCCTGGTGTTCCCAAGATTGAAGAAGAGAGATCAGAGGAAGAAGGAACACCACCTA
GTATTGCTACCATGGCAGTACCAACTAGCATATATCAGACTAGCACGGGGCAATACAGTATGTATGCTGC
AATTCGATATGATACAGTGCTAGCTTTAAGTCTTCTCTAGTTCGAAGATATCAAGCTTATCGATAATCAA
CCTCTGGATTACAAAATTTGTGAAAGATTGACTGGTATTCTTAACTATGTTGCTCCTTTTACGCTATGTG
GATACGCTGCTTTAATGCCTTTGTATCATGCTATTGCTTCCCGTATGGCTTTCATTTTCTCCTCCTTGTA
TAAATCCTGGTTGCTGTCTCTTTATGAGGAGTTGTGGCCCGTTGTCAGGCAACGTGGCGTGGTGTGCACT
GTGTTTGCTGACGCAACCCCCACTGGTTGGGGCATTGCCACCACCTGTCAGCTCCTTTCCGGGACTTTCG
CTTTCCCCCTCCCTATTGCCACGGCGGAACTCATCGCCGCCTGCCTTGCCCGCTGCTGGACAGGGGCTCG
GCTGTTGGGCACTGACAATTCCGTGGTGTTGTCGGGGAAATCATCGTCCTTTCCTTGGCTGCTCGCCTGT
GTTGCCACCTGGATTCTGCGCGGGACGTCCTTCTGCTACGTCCCTTCGGCCCTCAATCCAGCGGACCTTC
CTTCCCGCGGCCTGCTGCCGGCTCTGCGGCCTCTTCCGCGTCTTCGCCTTCGCCCTCAGACGAGTCGGAT
CTCCCTTTGGGCCGCCTCCCCGCATCGATACCGTCGACCTCGAGACCTAGAAAAACATGGAGCAATCACA
AGTAGCAATACAGCAGCTACCAATGCTGATTGTGCCTGGCTAGAAGCACAAGAGGAGGAGGAGGTGGGTT
TTCCAGTCACACCTCAGGTACCTTTAAGACCAATGACTTACAAGGCAGCTGTAGATCTTAGCCACTTTTT
AAAAGAAAAGGGGGGACTGGAAGGGCTAATTCACTCCCAACGAAGACAAGATATCCTTGATCTGTGGATC
TACCACACACAAGGCTACTTCCCTGATTGGCAGAACTACACACCAGGGCCAGGGATCAGATATCCACTGA
CCTTTGGATGGTGCTACAAGCTAGTACCAGTTGAGCAAGAGAAGGTAGAAGAAGCCAATGAAGGAGAGAA
CACCCGCTTGTTACACCCTGTGAGCCTGCATGGGATGGATGACCCGGAGAGAGAAGTATTAGAGTGGAGG
TTTGACAGCCGCCTAGCATTTCATCACATGGCCCGAGAGCTGCATCCGGACTGTACTGGGTCTCTCTGGT
TAGACCAGATCTGAGCCTGGGAGCTCTCTGGCTAACTAGGGAACCCACTGCTTAAGCCTCAATAAAGCTT
GCCTTGAGTGCTTCAAGTAGTGTGTGCCCGTCTGTTGTGTGACTCTGGTAACTAGAGATCCCTCAGACCC
TTTTAGTCAGTGTGGAAAATCTCTAGCAGGGCCCGTTTAAACCCGCTGATCAGCCTCGACTGTGCCTTCT
AGTTGCCAGCCATCTGTTGTTTGCCCCTCCCCCGTGCCTTCCTTGACCCTGGAAGGTGCCACTCCCACTG
TCCTTTCCTAATAAAATGAGGAAATTGCATCGCATTGTCTGAGTAGGTGTCATTCTATTCTGGGGGGTGG
GGTGGGGCAGGACAGCAAGGGGGAGGATTGGGAAGACAATAGCAGGCATGCTGGGGATGCGGTGGGCTCT
ATGGCTTCTGAGGCGGAAAGAACCAGCTGGGGCTCTAGGGGGTATCCCC
[124 nt withheld, positions 2500-2623]
C
[91 nt withheld, positions 2625-2715]
A
[49 nt withheld, positions 2717-2765]
CCTTTGACGTTGGAGTCCACGTTCTTT
[37 nt withheld, positions 2793-2829]
ACCCTATCTCGGTCTATTCTTTTGATTTATAAGGGATTTTGCCGATTTCGGCCTATTGGTTAAAAAATGA
GCTGATTTAACAAAAATTTAACGCGAATTAATTCTGTGGAATGTGTGTCAGTTAGGGTGTGGAAAGTCCC
CAGGCTCCCCAGCAGGCAGAAGTATGCAAAGCATGCATCTCAATTAGTCAGCAACCAGGTGTGGAAAGTC
CCCAGGCTCCCCAGCAGGCAGAAGTATGCAAAGCATGCATCTCAATTAGTCAGCAACCATAGTCCCGCCC
CTAACTCCGCCCATCCCGCCCCTAACTCCGCCCAGTTCCGCCCATTCTCCGCCCCATGGCTGACTAATTT
TTTTTATTTATGCAGAGGCCGAGGCCGCCTCTGCCTCTGAGCTATTCCAGAAGTAGTGAGGAGGCTTTTT
TGGAGGCCTAGGCTTTTGCAAAAAGCTCCCGGGAGCTTGTATATCCATTTTCGGATCTGATCAGCACGTG
TTGACAATTAATCATCGGCATAGTATATCGGCATAGTATAATACGACAAGGTGAGGAACTAAACCATGGC
CAAGTTGACCAGTGCCGTTCCGGTGCTCACCGCGCGCGACGTCGCCGGAGCGGTCGAGTTCTGGACCGAC
CGGCTCGGGTTCTCCCGGGACTTCGTGGAGGACGACTTCGCCGGTGTGGTCCGGGACGACGTGACCCTGT
TCATCAGCGCGGTCCAGGACCAGGTGGTGCCGGACAACACCCTGGCCTGGGTGTGGGTGCGCGGCCTGGA
CGAGCTGTACGCCGAGTGGTCGGAGGTCGTGTCCACGAACTTCCGGGACGCCTCCGGGCCGGCCATGACC
GAGATCGGCGAGCAGCCGTGGGGGCGGGAGTTCGCCCTGCGCGACCCGGCCGGCAACTGCGTGCACTTCG
TGGCCGAGGAGCAGGACTGACACGTGCTACGAGATTTCGATTCCACCGCCGCCTTCTATGAAAGGTTGGG
CTTCGGAATCGTTTTCCGGGACGCCGGCTGGATGATCCTCCAGCGCGGGGATCTCATGCTGGAGTTCTTC
GCCCACCCCAACTTGTTTATTGCAGCTTATAATGGTTACAAATAAAGCAATAGCATCACAAATTTCACAA
ATAAAGCATTTTTTTCACTGCATTCTAGTTGTGGTTTGTCCAAACTCATCAATGTATCTTATCATGTCTG
TATACCGTCGACCTCTAGCTAGAGCTTGGCGTAATCATGGTCATAGCTGTTTCCTGTGTGAAATTGTTAT
CCGCTCACAATTCCACACAACATACGAGCCGGAAGCATAAAGTGTAAAGCCTGGGGTGCCTAATGAGTGA
GCTAACTCACATTAATTGCGTTGCGCTCACTGCCCGCTTTCCAGTCGGGAAACCTGTCGTGCCAGCTGCA
TTAATGAATCGGCCAACGCGCGGGGAGAGGCGGTTTGCGTATTGGGCGCTCTTCCGCTTCCTCGCTCACT
GACTCGCTGCGCTCGGTCGTTCGGCTGCGGCGAGCGGTATCAGCTCACTCAAAGGCGGTAATACGGTTAT
CCACAGAATCAGGGGATAACGCAGGAAAGAACATGTGAGCAAAAGGCCAGCAAAAGGCCAGGAACCGTAA
AAAGGCCGCGTTGCTGGCGTTTTTCCATAGGCTCCGCCCCCCTGACGAGCATCACAAAAATCGACGCTCA
AGTCAGAGGTGGCGAAACCCGACAGGACTATAAAGATACCAGGCGTTTCCCCCTGGAAGCTCCCTCGTGC
GCTCTCCTGTTCCGACCCTGCCGCTTACCGGATACCTGTCCGCCTTTCTCCCTTCGGGAAGCGTGGCGCT
TTCTCATAGCTCACGCTGTAGGTATCTCAGTTCGGTGTAGGTCGTTCGCTCCAAGCTGGGCTGTGTGCAC
GAACCCCCCGTTCAGCCCGACCGCTGCGCCTTATCCGGTAACTATCGTCTTGAGTCCAACCCGGTAAGAC
ACGACTTATCGCCACTGGCAGCAGCCACTGGTAACAGGATTAGCAGAGCGAGGTATGTAGGCGGTGCTAC
AGAGTTCTTGAAGTGGTGGCCTAACTACGGCTACACTAGAAGAACAGTATTTGGTATCTGCGCTCTGCTG
AAGCCAGTTACCTTCGGAAAAAGAGTTGGTAGCTCTTGATCCGGCAAACAAACCACCGCTGGTAGCGGTG
GTTTTTTTGTTTGCAAGCAGCAGATTACGCGCAGAAAAAAAGGATCTCAAGAAGATCCTTTGATCTTTTC
TACGGGGTCTGACGCTCAGTGGAACGAAAACTCACGTTAAGGGATTTTGGTCATGAGATTATCAAAAAGG
ATCTTCACCTAGATCCTTTTAAATTAAAAATGAAGTTTTAAATCAATCTAAAGTATATATGAGTAAACTT
GGTCTGACAGTTACCAATGCTTAATCAGTGAGGCACCTATCTCAGCGATCTGTCTATTTCGTTCATCCAT
AGTTGCCTGACTCCCCGTCGTGTAGATAACTACGATACGGGAGGGCTTACCATCTGGCCCCAGTGCTGCA
ATGATACCGCGAGACCCACGCTCACCGGCTCCAGATTTATCAGCAATAAACCAGCCAGCCGGAAGGGCCG
AGCGCAGAAGTGGTCCTGCAACTTTATCCGCCTCCATCCAGTCTATTAATTGTTGCCGGGAAGCTAGAGT
AAGTAGTTCGCCAGTTAATAGTTTGCGCAACGTTGTTGCCATTGCTACAGGCATCGTGGTGTCACGCTCG
TCGTTTGGTATGGCTTCATTCAGCTCCGGTTCCCAACGATCAAGGCGAGTTACATGATCCCCCATGTTGT
GCAAAAAAGCGGTTAGCTCCTTCGGTCCTCCGATCGTTGTCAGAAGTAAGTTGGCCGCAGTGTTATCACT
CATGGTTATGGCAGCACTGCATAATTCTCTTACTGTCATGCCATCCGTAAGATGCTTTTCTGTGACTGGT
GAGTACTCAACCAAGTCATTCTGAGAATAGTGTATGCGGCGACCGAGTTGCTCTTGCCCGGCGTCAATAC
GGGATAATACCGCGCCACATAGCAGAACTTTAAAAGTGCTCATCATTGGAAAACGTTCTTCGGGGCGAAA
ACTCTCAAGGATCTTACCGCTGTTGAGATCCAGTTCGATGTAACCCACTCGTGCACCCAACTGATCTTCA
GCATCTTTTACTTTCACCAGCGTTTCTGGGTGAGCAAAAACAGGAAGGCAAAATGCCGCAAAAAAGGGAA
TAAGGGCGACACGGAAATGTTGAATACTCATACTCTTCCTTTTTCAATATTATTGAAGCATTTATCAGGG
TTATTGTCTCATGAGCGGATACATATTTGAATGTATTTAGAAAAATAAACAAATAGGGGTTCCGCGCACA
TTTCCCCGAAAAGTGCCACCTGACGTCGACGGATCGGGAGATCTCCCGATCCCCTATGGTGCACTCTCAG
TACAATCTGCTCTGATGCCGCATAGTTAAGCCAGTATCTGCTCCCTGCTTGTGTGTTGGAGGTCGCTGAG
TAGTGCGCGAGCAAAATTTAAGCTACAACAAGGCAAGGCTTGACCGACAATTGCATGAAGAATCTGCTTA
GGGTTAGGCGTTTTGCGCTGCTTCGCGATGTACGGGCCAGATATACGCGTTGACATTGATTATTGACTAG
TTATTAATAGTAATCAATTACGGGGTCATTAGTTCATAGCCCATATATGGAGTTCCGCGTTACATAACTT
ACGGTAAATGGCCCGCCTGGCTGACCGCCCAACGACCCCCGCCCATTGACGTCAATAATGACGTATGTTC
CCATAGTAACGCCAATAGGGACTTTCCATTGACGTCAATGGGTGGAGTATTTACGGTAAACTGCCCACTT
GGCAGTACATCAAGTGTATCATATGCCAAGTACGCCCCCTATTGACGTCAATGACGGTAAATGGCCCGCC
TGGCATTATGCCCAGTACATGACCTTATGGGACTTTCCTACTTGGCAGTACATCTACGTATTAGTCATCG
CTATTACCATGGTGATGCGGTTTTGGCAGTACATCAATGGGCGTGGATAGCGGTTTGACTCACGGGGATT
TCCAAGTCTCCACCCCATTGACGTCAATGGGAGTTTGTTTTGGCACCAAAATCAACGGGACTTTCCAAAA
TGTCGTAACAACTCCGCCCCATTGACGCAAATGGGCGGTAGGCGTGTACGGTGGGAGGTCTATATAAGCA
GCGCGTTTTGCCTGTACTGGGTCTCTCTGGTTAGACCAGATCTGAGCCTGGGAGCTCTCTGGCTAACTAG
GGAACCCACTGCTTAAGCCTCAATAAAGCTTGCCTTGAGTGCTTCAAGTAGTGTGTGCCCGTCTGTTGTG
TGACTCTGGTAACTAGAGATCCCTCAGACCCTTTTAGTCAGTGTGGAAAATCTCTAGCAGTGGCGCCCGA
ACAGGGACTTGAAAGCGAAAGGGAAACCAGAGGAGCTCTCTCGACGCAGGACTCGGCTTGCTGAAGCGCG
CACGGCAAGAGGCGAGGGGCGGCGACTGGTGAGTACGCCAAAAATTTTGACTAGCGGAGGCTAGAAGGAG
AGAGATGGGTGCGAGAGCGTCAGTATTAAGCGGGGGAGAATTAGATCGCGATGGGAAAAAATTCGGTTAA
GGCCAGGGGGAAAGAAAAAATATAAATTAAAACATATAGTATGGGCAAGCAGGGAGCTAGAACGATTCGC
AGTTAATCCTGGCCTGTTAGAAACATCAGAAGGCTGTAGACAAATACTGGGACAGCTACAACCATCCCTT
CAGACAGGATCAGAAGAACTTAGATCATTATATAATACAGTAGCAACCCTCTATTGTGTGCATCAAAGGA
TAGAGATAAAAGACACCAAGGAAGCTTTAGACAAGATAGAGGAAGAGCAAAACAAAAGTAAGACCACCGC
ACAGCAAGCGGCCGCTGATCTTCAGACCTGGAGGAGGAGATATGAGGGACAATTGGAGAAGTGAATTATA
TAAATATAAAGTAGTAAAAATTGAACCATTAGGAGTAGCACCCACCAAGGCAAAGAGAAGAGTGGTGCAG
AGAGAAAAAAGAGCAGTGGGAATAGGAGCTTTGTTCCTTGGGTTCTTGGGAGCAGCAGGAAGCACTATGG
GCGCAGCGTCAATGACGCTGACGGTACAGGCCAGACAATTATTGTCTGGTATAGTGCAGCAGCAGAACAA
TTTGCTGAGGGCTATTGAGGCGCAACAGCATCTGTTGCAACTCACAGTCTGGGGCATCAAGCAGCTCCAG
GCAAGAATCCTGGCTGTGGAAAGATACCTAAAGGATCAACAGCTCCTGGGGATTTGGGGTTGCTCTGGAA
AACTCATTTGCACCACTGCTGTGCCTTGGAATGCTAGTTGGAGTAATAAATCTCTGGAACAGATTTGGAA
TCACACGACCTGGATGGAGTGGGACAGAGAAATTAACAATTACACAAGCTTAATACACTCCTTAATTGAA
GAATCGCAAAACCAGCAAGAAAAGAATGAACAAGAATTATTGGAATTAGATAAATGGGCAAGTTTGTGGA
ATTGGTTTAACATAACAAATTGGCTGTGGTATATAAAATTATTCATAATGATAGTAGGAGGCTTGGTAGG
TTTAAGAATAGTTTTTGCTGTACTTTCTATAGTGAATAGAGTTAGGCAGGGATATTCACCATTATCGTTT
CAGACCCACCTCCCAACCCCGAGGGGACCCGACAGGCCCGAAGGAATAGAAGAAGAAGGTGGAGAGAGAG
ACAGAGACAGATCCATTCGATTAGTGAACGGATCGGCACTGCGTGCGCCAATTCTGCAGACAAATGGCAG
TATTCATCCACAATTTTAAAAGAAAAGGGGGGATTGGGGGGTACAGTGCAGGGGAAAGAATAGTAGACAT
AATAGCAACAGACATACAAACTAAAGAATTACAAAAACAAATTACAAAAATTCAAAATTTTCGGGTTTAT
TACAGGGACAGCAGAGATCCAGTTTGGT
